Addgene plasmid #54697: mKate-Lifeact-7
Purpose: (Empty Backbone) Localization: Actin, Excitation: 588, Emission: 635
Depositing lab: Michael Davidson. Depositing organization: Florida State University, Tallahassee.
Backbone
  Vector backbone: LifeAct- mKate
  Backbone size w/o insert (bp): 4800
  Vector type: Mammalian Expression
  Selectable markers: Neomycin (select with G418)
  Backbone size (bp): 4800
  Tag / fusion protein: LifeAct- mKate (C terminal on backbone)
Growth in bacteria
  Bacterial resistance: Kanamycin, 50 μg/mL
  Growth temperature: 37°C
  Growth strain: DH5alpha
  Copy number: High Copy
Gene/Insert
  Gene/Insert name: Lifeact-mKate
  Tag / fusion protein: LifeAct- mKate (C terminal on backbone)
Terms and licenses: Academic/Nonprofit Terms; Industry Terms
Depositor comments: . Excitation = 588; Emission = 635
How to cite: mKate-Lifeact-7 was a gift from Michael Davidson (Addgene plasmid # 54697 ; http://n2t.net/addgene:54697 ; RRID:Addgene_54697)
