[The description below was written by a language model from this plasmid's Addgene catalogue record and pLannotate feature annotations shown in this document.]
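Description:
mKate-Lifeact-7 is a mammalian expression plasmid of about 4.7–4.8 kb that encodes a far-red fluorescent marker for filamentous actin. It is maintained in E. coli through a high-copy ColE1/pUC-type origin and also carries an f1 phage origin. One NeoR/KanR (Tn5 aminoglycoside phosphotransferase) gene provides both selections. A bacterial bla-type promoter drives it for kanamycin resistance in bacteria, and the SV40 enhancer/early promoter drives it for G418 selection in mammalian cells, with an HSV TK polyadenylation signal downstream. The short hits annotated as ble, bGH poly(A) and SV40 large T antigen are fragments. They look like backbone remnants or flanking sequence rather than functional elements.

The expression cassette uses the human CMV immediate-early enhancer and promoter and ends in an SV40 poly(A) signal. The open reading frame begins with a short fragment of yeast ABP140, which corresponds to the Lifeact F-actin-binding peptide. This is followed directly by a red fluorescent protein coding sequence of roughly 0.7 kb. The automated annotation labels that sequence TagRFP, a monomeric derivative of the Entacmaea quadricolor red protein. The catalogue entry identifies it as mKate, a related protein from the same lineage, with recorded excitation at 588 nm and emission at 635 nm. The fluorescent protein therefore sits at the C-terminus of Lifeact, consistent with the catalogue's description of the fusion.

Although the repository lists it as an empty backbone, the plasmid already expresses a complete Lifeact–mKate fusion. The record supports its use for transient transfection, or for stable expression under G418 selection, to label actin structures for fluorescence imaging in mammalian cells.
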