Features (pLannotate 1.2.2; 14 found; start..end, strand, type, name):
     42..58      -  polyA_signal   bGH poly(A) signal (fragment): bovine growth hormone polyadenylation signal
    280..868     +  rep_origin     ori: high-copy-number ColE1/pMB1/pBR322/pUC origin of replication
   1043..1346    +  enhancer       CMV enhancer: human cytomegalovirus immediate early enhancer
   1347..1550    +  promoter       CMV promoter: human cytomegalovirus (CMV) immediate early promoter
   1585..1656    +  CDS            ABP140 (fragment): AB140_YEAST - Also known as TRM140. Experimental evidence at protein level: Swiss-Prot protein existence level 1. S-adenosyl-L-methionine-dependent methyltransferase that mediates N(3)-methylcytidine modification of residue 32 of the tRNA anticodon loop of tRNA(Thr) and tRNA(Ser). Binds F-actin and shows weak F-actin cross-linking activity. From Saccharomyces cerevisiae (strain ATCC 204508 / S288c) (Baker's yeast).
   1657..2370    +  CDS            TagRFP: monomeric derivative of red fluorescent protein from Entacmaea quadricolor (Merzlyak et al., 2007) mammalian codon-optimized
   2386..2469    +  CDS            large T antigen (fragment): large T antigen from SV40 (simian virus 40)
   2492..2613    +  polyA_signal   SV40 poly(A) signal: SV40 polyadenylation signal
   2647..3075    -  rep_origin     f1 ori (sequence partly withheld): f1 bacteriophage origin of replication; arrow indicates direction of (+) strand synthesis
   3102..3206    +  promoter       AmpR promoter: bla
   3208..3565    +  promoter       SV40 promoter: SV40 enhancer and early promoter
   3600..4394    +  CDS            NeoR/KanR: aminoglycoside phosphotransferase from Tn5; aph(3')-II (or nptII); confers resistance to neomycin, kanamycin, and G418 (Geneticin®)
   4415..4567    +  CDS            ble (fragment): BLE_KLEPN - Experimental evidence at protein level: Swiss-Prot protein existence level 1. Binding protein with a strong affinity to the bleomycin family of antibiotics. Binds to CL990; an antimitotic-antibiotic compound. From Klebsiella pneumoniae.
   4626..4673    +  polyA_signal   HSV TK poly(A) signal: herpes simplex virus thymidine kinase polyadenylation signal (Cole and Stacy, 1985)
>Addgene plasmid #54697 | mKate-Lifeact-7 | addgene full sequence | sequence record 176184 | Addgene NGS Result
GAGACCCCATTGGGGCCAATACGCCCGCGTTTCTTCCTTTTCCCCACCCCACCCCCCAAGTTCGGGTGAA
GGCCCAGGGCTCGCAGCCAACGTCGGGGCGGCAGGCCCTGCCATAGCCTCAGGTTACTCATATATACTTT
AGATTGATTTAAAACTTCATTTTTAATTTAAAAGGATCTAGGTGAAGATCCTTTTTGATAATCTCATGAC
CAAAATCCCTTAACGTGAGTTTTCGTTCCACTGAGCGTCAGACCCCGTAGAAAAGATCAAAGGATCTTCT
TGAGATCCTTTTTTTCTGCGCGTAATCTGCTGCTTGCAAACAAAAAAACCACCGCTACCAGCGGTGGTTT
GTTTGCCGGATCAAGAGCTACCAACTCTTTTTCCGAAGGTAACTGGCTTCAGCAGAGCGCAGATACCAAA
TACTGTTCTTCTAGTGTAGCCGTAGTTAGGCCACCACTTCAAGAACTCTGTAGCACCGCCTACATACCTC
GCTCTGCTAATCCTGTTACCAGTGGCTGCTGCCAGTGGCGATAAGTCGTGTCTTACCGGGTTGGACTCAA
GACGATAGTTACCGGATAAGGCGCAGCGGTCGGGCTGAACGGGGGGTTCGTGCACACAGCCCAGCTTGGA
GCGAACGACCTACACCGAACTGAGATACCTACAGCGTGAGCTATGAGAAAGCGCCACGCTTCCCGAAGGG
AGAAAGGCGGACAGGTATCCGGTAAGCGGCAGGGTCGGAACAGGAGAGCGCACGAGGGAGCTTCCAGGGG
GAAACGCCTGGTATCTTTATAGTCCTGTCGGGTTTCGCCACCTCTGACTTGAGCGTCGATTTTTGTGATG
CTCGTCAGGGGGGCGGAGCCTATGGAAAAACGCCAGCAACGCGGCCTTTTTACGGTTCCTGGCCTTTTGC
TGGCCTTTTGCTCACATGTTCTTTCCTGCGTTATCCCCTGATTCTGTGGATAACCGTATTACCGCCATGC
ATTAGTTATTAATAGTAATCAATTACGGGGTCATTAGTTCATAGCCCATATATGGAGTTCCGCGTTACAT
AACTTACGGTAAATGGCCCGCCTGGCTGACCGCCCAACGACCCCCGCCCATTGACGTCAATAATGACGTA
TGTTCCCATAGTAACGCCAATAGGGACTTTCCATTGACGTCAATGGGTGGAGTATTTACGGTAAACTGCC
CACTTGGCAGTACATCAAGTGTATCATATGCCAAGTACGCCCCCTATTGACGTCAATGACGGTAAATGGC
CCGCCTGGCATTATGCCCAGTACATGACCTTATGGGACTTTCCTACTTGGCAGTACATCTACGTATTAGT
CATCGCTATTACCATGGTGATGCGGTTTTGGCAGTACATCAATGGGCGTGGATAGCGGTTTGACTCACGG
GGATTTCCAAGTCTCCACCCCATTGACGTCAATGGGAGTTTGTTTTGGCACCAAAATCAACGGGACTTTC
CAAAATGTCGTAACAACTCCGCCCCATTGACGCAAATGGGCGGTAGGCGTGTACGGTGGGAGGTCTATAT
AAGCAGAGCTGGTTTAGTGAACCGTCAGATCCGCTAGCGCCACCATGGGCGTGGCCGACTTGATCAAGAA
GTTCGAGTCCATCTCCAAGGAGGAGGGGGATCCACCGGTCGCCACCATGGTGTCTAAGGGCGAAGAGCTG
ATTAAGGAGAACATGCACATGAAGCTGTACATGGAGGGCACCGTGAACAACCACCACTTCAAGTGCACAT
CCGAGGGCGAAGGCAAGCCCTACGAGGGCACCCAGACCATGAGAATCAAGGTGGTCGAGGGCGGCCCTCT
CCCCTTCGCCTTCGACATCCTGGCTACCAGCTTCATGTACGGCAGCAAAACCTTCATCAACCACACCCAG
GGCATCCCCGACTTCTTTAAGCAGTCCTTCCCTGAGGGCTTCACATGGGAGAGAGTCACCACATACGAAG
ACGGGGGCGTGCTGACCGCTACCCAGGACACCAGCCTCCAGGACGGCTGCCTCATCTACAACGTCAAGAT
CAGAGGGGTGAACTTCCCATCCAACGGCCCTGTGATGCAGAAGAAAACACTCGGCTGGGAGGCCTCCACC
GAGATGCTGTACCCCGCTGACGGCGGCCTGGAAGGCAGAAGCGACATGGCCCTGAAGCTCGTGGGCGGGG
GCCACCTGATCTGCAACTTGAAGACCACATACAGATCCAAGAAACCCGCTAAGAACCTCAAGATGCCCGG
CGTCTACTATGTGGACAGAAGACTGGAAAGAATCAAGGAGGCCGACAAAGAGACCTACGTCGAGCAGCAC
GAGGTGGCTGTGGCCAGATACTGCGACCTCCCTAGCAAACTGGGGCACAAACTTAATTGAGCGGCCGCGA
CTCTAGATCATAATCAGCCATACCACATTTGTAGAGGTTTTACTTGCTTTAAAAAACCTCCCACACCTCC
CCCTGAACCTGAAACATAAAATGAATGCAATTGTTGTTGTTAACTTGTTTATTGCAGCTTATAATGGTTA
CAAATAAAGCAATAGCATCACAAATTTCACAAATAAAGCATTTTTTTCACTGCATTCTAGTTGTGGTTTG
TCCAAACTCATCAATGTATCTTAAGGCGTAAATTGTAAGCGTTAATATTTTGTTAAAATTCGCGTTAAAT
TTTTGTTAAATCAGCTCATTTTTTAACCAATAGGCCGAAATCGGCAAAATCCCTTATAAATCAAAAGAAT
AGACCGAGATAGGGT
[37 nt withheld, positions 2746-2782]
AAAGAACGTGGACTCCAACGTCAAAGG
[49 nt withheld, positions 2810-2858]
T
[91 nt withheld, positions 2860-2950]
G
[124 nt withheld, positions 2952-3075]
CAGGTGGCACTTTTCGGGGAAATGTGCGCGGAACCCCTATTTGTTTATTTTTCTAAATACATTCAAATAT
GTATCCGCTCATGAGACAATAACCCTGATAAATGCTTCAATAATATTGAAAAAGGAAGAGTCCTGAGGCG
GAAAGAACCAGCTGTGGAATGTGTGTCAGTTAGGGTGTGGAAAGTCCCCAGGCTCCCCAGCAGGCAGAAG
TATGCAAAGCATGCATCTCAATTAGTCAGCAACCAGGTGTGGAAAGTCCCCAGGCTCCCCAGCAGGCAGA
AGTATGCAAAGCATGCATCTCAATTAGTCAGCAACCATAGTCCCGCCCCTAACTCCGCCCATCCCGCCCC
TAACTCCGCCCAGTTCCGCCCATTCTCCGCCCCATGGCTGACTAATTTTTTTTATTTATGCAGAGGCCGA
GGCCGCCTCGGCCTCTGAGCTATTCCAGAAGTAGTGAGGAGGCTTTTTTGGAGGCCTAGGCTTTTGCAAA
GATCGATCAAGAGACAGGATGAGGATCGTTTCGCATGATTGAACAAGATGGATTGCACGCAGGTTCTCCG
GCCGCTTGGGTGGAGAGGCTATTCGGCTATGACTGGGCACAACAGACAATCGGCTGCTCTGATGCCGCCG
TGTTCCGGCTGTCAGCGCAGGGGCGCCCGGTTCTTTTTGTCAAGACCGACCTGTCCGGTGCCCTGAATGA
ACTGCAAGACGAGGCAGCGCGGCTATCGTGGCTGGCCACGACGGGCGTTCCTTGCGCAGCTGTGCTCGAC
GTTGTCACTGAAGCGGGAAGGGACTGGCTGCTATTGGGCGAAGTGCCGGGGCAGGATCTCCTGTCATCTC
ACCTTGCTCCTGCCGAGAAAGTATCCATCATGGCTGATGCAATGCGGCGGCTGCATACGCTTGATCCGGC
TACCTGCCCATTCGACCACCAAGCGAAACATCGCATCGAGCGAGCACGTACTCGGATGGAAGCCGGTCTT
GTCGATCAGGATGATCTGGACGAAGAGCATCAGGGGCTCGCGCCAGCCGAACTGTTCGCCAGGCTCAAGG
CGAGCATGCCCGACGGCGAGGATCTCGTCGTGACCCATGGCGATGCCTGCTTGCCGAATATCATGGTGGA
AAATGGCCGCTTTTCTGGATTCATCGACTGTGGCCGGCTGGGTGTGGCGGACCGCTATCAGGACATAGCG
TTGGCTACCCGTGATATTGCTGAAGAGCTTGGCGGCGAATGGGCTGACCGCTTCCTCGTGCTTTACGGTA
TCGCCGCTCCCGATTCGCAGCGCATCGCCTTCTATCGCCTTCTTGACGAGTTCTTCTGAGCGGGACTCTG
GGGTTCGAAATGACCGACCAAGCGACGCCCAACCTGCCATCACGAGATTTCGATTCCACCGCCGCCTTCT
ATGAAAGGTTGGGCTTCGGAATCGTTTTCCGGGACGCCGGCTGGATGATCCTCCAGCGCGGGGATCTCAT
GCTGGAGTTCTTCGCCCACCCTAGGGGGAGGCTAACTGAAACACGGAAGGAGACAATACCGGAAGGAACC
CGCGCTATGACGGCAATAAAAAGACAGAATAAAACGCACGGTGTTGGGTCGTTTGTTCATAAACGCGGGG
TTCGGTCCCAGGGCTGGCACTCTGTCGATACCCCACC
