>Addgene plasmid #54697 | mKate-Lifeact-7 | depositor partial sequence | sequence record 85094 | insert sequence
GTAACAACTCCGCCCCATTGACGCAAATGGGCGGTAGGCGTGTACGGTGGGAGGTCTATATAAGCAGAGC
TGGTTTAGTGAACCGTCAGATCCGCTAGCGCCACCATGGGCGTGGCCGACTTGATCAAGAAGTTCGAGTC
CATCTCCAAGGAGGAGGGGGATCCACCGGTCGCCACCATGGTGTCTAAGGGCGAAGAGCTGATTAAGGAG
AACATGCACATGAAGCTGTACATGGAGGGCACCGTGAACAACCACCACTTCAAGTGCACATCCGAGGGCG
AAGGCAAGCCCTACGAGGGCACCCAGACCATGAGAATCAAGGTGGTCGAGGGCGGCCCTCTCCCCTTCGC
CTTCGACATCCTGGCTACCAGCTTCATGTACGGCAGCAAAACCTTCATCAACCACACCCAGGGCATCCCC
GACTTCTTTAAGCAGTCCTTCCCTGAGGGCTTCACATGGGAGAGAGTCACCACATACGAAGACGGGGGCG
TGCTGACCGCTACCCAGGACACCAGCCTCCAGGACGGCTGCCTCATCTACAACGTCAAGATCAGAGGGGT
GAACTTCCCATCCAACGGCCCTGTGATGCAGAAGAAAACACTCGGCTGGGAGGCCTCCACCGAGATGCTG
TACCCCGCTGACGGCGGCCTGGAAGGCAGAAGCGACATGGCCCTGAAGCTCGTGGGCGGGGGCCACCTGA
TCTGCAACTTGAAGACCACATACAGATCCAAGAAACCCGCTAAGAACCTCAAGATGCCCGGCGTCTACTA
TGTGGACAGAAGACTGGAAAGAATCAAGGAGGCCGACAAAGAGACCTACGTCGAGCAGCACGAGGTGGCT
GTGGCCAGATACTGCGACCTCCCTAGCAAACTGGGGCACAAACTTAATTGAGCGGCCGCGACTCTAGATC
ATAATCAGCCATACCACATTTGTAGAGGTTTTACTTGCTTTAAAAAACCTCCCACACCTCCCCCTGAACC
TGAACATA
