>Addgene plasmid #54697 | mKate-Lifeact-7 | addgene partial sequence | sequence record 91039 | CMV-F 5'-CGCAAATGGGCGGTAGGCGTG-3'
GTGAACCGTCAGATCCGCTAGCGCCACCATGGGCGTGGCCGACTTGATCAAGAAGTTCGAGTCCATCTCC
AAGGAGGAGGGGGATCCACCGGTCGCCACCATGGTGTCTAAGGGCGAAGAGCTGATTAAGGAGAACATGC
ACATGAAGCTGTACATGGAGGGCACCGTGAACAACCACCACTTCAAGTGCACATCCGAGGGCGAAGGCAA
GCCCTACGAGGGCACCCAGACCATGAGAATCAAGGTGGTCGAGGGCGGCCCTCTCCCCTTCGCCTTCGAC
ATCCTGGCTACCAGCTTCATGTACGGCAGCAAAACCTTCATCAACCACACCCAGGGCATCCCCGACTTCT
TTAAGCAGTCCTTCCCTGAGGGCTTCACATGGGAGAGAGTCACCACATACGAAGACGGGGGCGTGCTGAC
CGCTACCCAGGACACCAGCCTCCAGGACGGCTGCCTCATCTACAACGTCAAGATCAGAGGGGTGAACTTC
CCATCCAACGGCCCTGTGATGCAGAAGAAAACACTCGGCTGGGAGGCCTCCACCGAGATGCTGTACCCCG
CTGACGGCGGCCTGGAAGGCAGAAGCGACATGGCCCTGAAGCTCGTGGGCGGGGGCCACCTGATCTGCAA
CTTGAAGACCACATACAGATCCAAGAAACCCGCTAAGAACCTCAAGATGCCCGGCGTCTACTATGTGGAC
AGAAGACTGGAAAGAATCAAGGAGGCCGACAAAGAGACCTACGTCGAGCAGCACGAGGTGGCTGTGGCCA
GATACTGCGACCTCCCTAGCAAACTGGGGCACAA
